Addgene plasmid #235296: CAG-mRuby2-bGH
Purpose: ComMAND base gene regulating mRuby2, CAG-driven
Depositing lab: Kate Galloway. Depositing organization: Massachusetts Institute of Technology. Publication: Model-guided design of microRNA-based gene circuits supports precise dosage of transgenic cargoes into diverse primary cells. Love KS, Johnstone CP, Peterman EL, Gaglione S, Birnbaum ME, Galloway KE. Cell Syst. 2025 Apr 22:101269. doi: 10.1016/j.cels.2025.101269. PubMed 40300600.
Backbone
  Vector backbone: pShip.USI (upstream inverted)
  Backbone manufacturer: Galloway lab
  Backbone size w/o insert (bp): 2046
  Vector type: Mammalian Expression, Synthetic Biology
Growth in bacteria
  Bacterial resistance: Kanamycin, 50 μg/mL
  Growth temperature: 30°C
  Growth strain: NEB Stable
  Copy number: High Copy
Gene/Insert
  Gene/Insert name: mRuby2
  Species: Entacmaea quadricolor
  Insert size (bp): 711
  Promoter: CAG (synthetic cytomegalovirus early enhancer + chicken _-actin promoter/intron)
  Cloning method: Golden Gate
  Sequencing primers: 5′ CATCAGAGATTTTGAGACAC; 3′ gcgtttctacaaactcttcc
Resource information
  A portion of this plasmid was derived from a plasmid made by: Addgene #90236
Terms and licenses: Academic/Nonprofit Terms; Industry Terms: Not Available to Industry
Depositor comments: Alt name: pKG3185 ; Please visit https://doi.org/10.1101/2024.06.25.600629 for bioRxiv preprint.
How to cite: CAG-mRuby2-bGH was a gift from Kate Galloway (Addgene plasmid # 235296 ; http://n2t.net/addgene:235296 ; RRID:Addgene_235296)
