[The description below was written by a language model from this plasmid's Addgene catalogue record and pLannotate feature annotations shown in this document.]
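Description:
CAG-mRuby2-bGH is a 4.7 kb mammalian expression plasmid for synthetic biology work, assembled by Golden Gate cloning into the compact pShip.USI (upstream inverted) backbone. It is propagated in E. coli from a high-copy ColE1/pUC-type origin and selected with kanamycin through an aph(3')-Ia aminoglycoside phosphotransferase gene, which lies on the opposite strand from the mammalian cassette and spans the numbering origin of the circular sequence. Two rrnB terminators (T1 and T2) sit between the expression cassette and the bacterial replication elements, where they can help insulate the backbone from read-through transcription in bacteria.

The payload is a single transcription unit. The CAG promoter, annotated as the human cytomegalovirus immediate early enhancer, the chicken β-actin promoter and a chimeric chicken β-actin/rabbit β-globin intron, provides strong constitutive expression in a wide range of mammalian cells. It drives the 711 bp coding sequence of mRuby2, a constitutively fluorescent red protein derived from Entacmaea quadricolor, and the transcript is terminated by the bovine growth hormone polyadenylation signal. No tags, microRNA hairpins, microRNA target sites or viral elements are annotated in the feature table.

The record describes the plasmid as the CAG-driven "base gene" version of the ComMAND system, a microRNA-based gene circuit platform designed to control the dosage of transgenic cargoes. The absence of annotated microRNA parts fits a role as an unregulated reference construct against which regulated circuit variants are compared by mRuby2 fluorescence, although the record does not state this explicitly. A portion of the plasmid was derived from an earlier deposited plasmid.
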