Features (pLannotate 1.2.2; 9 found; start..end, strand, type, name):
    588..891     +  enhancer       CMV enhancer: human cytomegalovirus immediate early enhancer
    893..1170    +  promoter       chicken β-actin promoter: No description available
   1171..2187    +  intron         chimeric intron: chimera between introns from chicken β-actin and rabbit β-globin
   2246..2956    +  CDS            mRuby2: mRuby2 is a basic (constitutively fluorescent) red fluorescent protein published in 2012, derived from Entacmaea quadricolor. It has moderate acid sensitivity.
   2971..3195    +  polyA_signal   bGH poly(A) signal: bovine growth hormone polyadenylation signal
   3263..3290    -  terminator     rrnB T2 terminator: transcription terminator T2 from the E. coli rrnB gene
   3422..3465    +  terminator     rrnB T1 terminator: Escherichia coli rrnB; transcription terminator T1 from the E. coli rrnB gene
   3633..4221    -  rep_origin     ori: high-copy-number ColE1/pMB1/pBR322/pUC origin of replication
   4311..404     -  CDS            KanR (across the origin): aminoglycoside phosphotransferase; aph(3')-Ia; confers resistance to kanamycin in bacteria or G418 (Geneticin®) in eukaryotes
>Addgene plasmid #235296 | CAG-mRuby2-bGH | addgene full sequence | sequence record 473938 | Addgene NGS Result
CAAACAGGAATCGAATGCAACCGGCGCAGGAACACTGCCAGCGCATCAACAATATTTTCACCTGAATCAG
GATATTCTTCTAATACCTGGAATGCTGTTTTTCCGGGGATCGCAGTGGTGAGTAACCATGCATCACCAGG
AGTACGGATAAAATGCTTGATGGTCGGAAGAGGCATAAATTCCGTCAGCCAGTTTAGTCTGACCATCTCA
TCTGTAACATCATTGGCAACGCTACCTTTGCCATGTTTCAGAAACAACTCTGGCGCATCGGGCTTCCCAT
ACAAGCGATAGATTGTCGCACCTGATTGCCCGACATTATCGCGAGCCCATTTATACCCATATAAATCAGC
ATCCATGTTGGAATTTAATCGCGGCCTCGACGTTTCCCGTTGAATATGGCTCATAACACCCCTTGTATTA
CTGTTTATGTAAGCAGACAGTTTTATTGTTCATGATGATATATTTTTATCTTGTGCAATGTAACATCAGA
GATTTTGAGACACGGGCACCTGCAGTCTTCGTACTACTAGTTATTAATAGTAATCAATTACGGGGTCATT
AGTTCATAGCCCATATATGGAGTTCCGCGTTACATAACTTACGGTAAATGGCCCGCCTGGCTGACCGCCC
AACGACCCCCGCCCATTGACGTCAATAATGACGTATGTTCCCATAGTAACGCCAATAGGGACTTTCCATT
GACGTCAATGGGTGGAGTATTTACGGTAAACTGCCCACTTGGCAGTACATCAAGTGTATCATATGCCAAG
TACGCCCCCTATTGACGTCAATGACGGTAAATGGCCCGCCTGGCATTATGCCCAGTACATGACCTTATGG
GACTTTCCTACTTGGCAGTACATCTACGTATTAGTCATCGCTATTACCATGGTCGAGGTGAGCCCCACGT
TCTGCTTCACTCTCCCCATCTCCCCCCCCTCCCCACCCCCAATTTTGTATTTATTTATTTTTTAATTATT
TTGTGCAGCGATGGGGGCGGGGGGGGGGGGGGGGCGCGCGCCRGGGGGGGSGGGGGGGGGSGGGGGGSGG
GGSGGGGSGRGGCGGAGAGGKGCGGCGGCAGCCAATCAGAGCGGCGCGCTCCGAAAGTTTCCTTTTATGG
CGAGGCGGCGGCGGCGGCGGCCCTATAAAAAGCGAAGCGCGCGGCGGGCGGGAGTCGCTGCGCGCTGCCT
TCGCCCCGTGCCCCGCTCCGCCGCCGCCTCGCGCCGCCCGCCCCGGCTCTGACTGACCGCGTTACTCCCA
CAGGTGAGCGGGCGGGACGGCCCTTCTCCTCCGGGCTGTAATTAGCGCTTGGTTTAATGACGGCTTGTTT
CTTTTCTGTGGCTGCGTGAAAGCCTTGAGGGGCTCCGGGAGGGCCCTTTGTGCGGGGGGAGCGGCTCGGG
GGGTGCGTGCGTGTGTGTGTGCGTGGGGAGCGCCGCGTGCGGCTCCGCGCTGCCCGGCGGCTGTGAGCGC
TGCGGGCGCGGCGCGGGGCTTTGTGCGCTCCGCAGTGTGCGCGAGGGGAGCGCGGCCGGGGGCGGTGCCC
CGCGGTGCGGGGGGGGCTGCGAGGGGAACAAAGGCTGCGTGCGGGGTGTGTGCGTGGGGGGGTGAGCAGG
GGGTGTGGGCGCGTCGGTCGGGCTGCAACCCCCCCTGCACCCCCCTCCCCGAGTTGCTGAGCACGGCCCG
GCTTCGGGTGCGGGGCTCCGTACGGGGCGTGGCGCGGGGCTCGCCGTGCCGGGCGGGGGGTGGCGGCAGG
KGGGGGTGCCGGGCGGGGCGGGGCCGCCTCGGGCCGGGGRGGGCTCGGGGGRGGGGCGCGGCGGCCCCCG
GAGCGCCGGCGGCTGTCGAGGCGCGGCGAGCCGCAGCCATTGCCTTTTATGGTAATCGTGCGAGAGGGCG
CAGGGACTTCCTTTGTCCCAAATCTGTGCGGAGCCGAAATCTGGGAGGCGCCGCCGCACCCCCTCTAGCG
GGCGCGGGGCGAAGCGGTGCGGCGCCGGCAGGAAGGAAATGGGCGGGGAGGGCCTTCGTGCGTCGCCGCG
CCGCCGTCCCCTTCTCCCTCTCCAGCCTCGGGGCTGTCCGCGGGGGGACGGCTGCCTTCGGGGGGGACGG
GGCAGGGCGGGGTTCGGCTTCTGGCGTGTGACCGGCGGCTCTAGAGCCTCTGCTAACCATGTTCATGCCT
TCTTCTTTTTCCTACAGCTCCTGGGCAACGTGCTGGTTATTGTGCTGTCTCATCATTTTGGCAAAAATGG
CCACCATGGTGTCTAAGGGCGAAGAGCTGATCAAGGAAAATATGCGTATGAAGGTGGTCATGGAAGGTTC
GGTCAACGGCCACCAATTCAAATGCACAGGTGAAGGAGAAGGCAATCCGTACATGGGAACTCAAACCATG
AGGATCAAAGTCATCGAGGGAGGACCCCTGCCATTTGCCTTTGACATTCTTGCCACGTCGTTCATGTATG
GCAGCCGTACTTTTATCAAGTACCCGAAAGGCATTCCTGATTTCTTTAAACAGTCCTTTCCTGAGGGTTT
TACTTGGGAAAGAGTTACGAGATACGAAGATGGTGGAGTCGTCACCGTCATGCAGGACACCAGCCTTGAG
GATGGCTGTCTCGTTTACCACGTCCAAGTCAGAGGGGTAAACTTTCCCTCCAATGGTCCCGTGATGCAGA
AGAAGACCAAGGGTTGGGAGCCTAATACAGAGATGATGTATCCAGCAGATGGTGGTCTGAGGGGATACAC
TCATATGGCACTGAAAGTTGATGGTGGTGGCCATCTGTCTTGCTCTTTCGTAACAACTTACAGGTCAAAA
AAGACCGTCGGGAACATCAAGATGCCCGGTATCCATGCCGTTGATCACCGCCTGGAAAGGTTAGAGGAAA
GTGACAATGAAATGTTCGTAGTACAACGCGAACACGCAGTTGCCAAGTTCGCCGGGCTTGGTGGTGGGAT
GGACGAGCTGTACAAGTAACAACGTTGCACCTGTGCCTTCTAGTTGCCAGCCATCTGTTGTTTGCCCCTC
CCCCGTGCCTTCCTTGACCCTGGAAGGTGCCACTCCCACTGTCCTTTCCTAATAAAATGAGGAAATTGCA
TCGCATTGTCTGAGTAGGTGTCATTCTATTCTGGGGGGTGGGGTGGGGCAGGACAGCAAGGGGGAGGATT
GGGAAGACAATAGCAGGCATGCTGGGGATGCGGTGGGCTCTATGGCGCTAGTAGACTGCAGGTGGGCCCG
AGCTTAAGTAACTAACTAACAGGAAGAGTTTGTAGAAACGCAAAAAGGCCATCCGTCAGGATGGCCTTCT
GCTTAGTTTGATGCCTGGCAGTTTATGGCGGGCGTCCTGCCCGCCACCCTCCGGGCCGTTGCTTCACAAC
GTTCAAATCCGCTCCCGGCGGATTTGTCCTACTCAGGAGAGCGTTCACCGACAAACAACAGATAAAACGA
AAGGCCCAGTCTTCCGACTGAGCCTTTCGTTTTATTTGATGCCTGGCAGTTCCCTACTCTCGCTTAGTAG
TTAGACGTCCCCGAGATCCATGCTAGCGGTAATACGGTTATCCACAGAATCAGGGGATAACGCAGGAAAG
AACATGTGAGCAAAAGGCCAGCAAAAGGCCAGGAACCGTAAAAAGGCCGCGTTGCTGGCGTTTTTCCATA
GGCTCCGCCCCCCTGACGAGCATCACAAAAATCGACGCTCAAGTCAGAGGTGGCGAAACCCGACAGGACT
ATAAAGATACCAGGCGTTTCCCCCTGGAAGCTCCCTCGTGCGCTCTCCTGTTCCGACCCTGCCGCTTACC
GGATACCTGTCCGCCTTTCTCCCTTCGGGAAGCGTGGCGCTTTCTCATAGCTCACGCTGTAGGTATCTCA
GTTCGGTGTAGGTCGTTCGCTCCAAGCTGGGCTGTGTGCACGAACCCCCCGTTCAGCCCGACCGCTGCGC
CTTATCCGGTAACTATCGTCTTGAGTCCAACCCGGTAAGACACGACTTATCGCCACTGGCAGCAGCCACT
GGTAACAGGATTAGCAGAGCGAGGTATGTAGGCGGTGCTACAGAGTTCTTGAAGTGGTGGCCTAACTACG
GCTACACTAGAAGAACAGTATTTGGTATCTGCGCTCTGCTGAAGCCAGTTACCTTCGGAAAAAGAGTTGG
TAGCTCTTGATCCGGCAAACAAACCACCGCTGGTAGCGGTGGTTTTTTTGTTTGCAAGCAGCAGATTACG
CGCAGAAAAAAAGGATCTCAAGAAGATCCTTTGATCTTTTCTACGGGGTCTGACGCTCAGTGGAACGGGG
CCCAATCTGAATAATGTTACAACCAATTAACCAATTCTGATTAGAAAAACTCATCGAGCATCAAATGAAA
CTGCAATTTATTCATATCAGGATTATCAATACCATATTTTTGAAAAAGCCGTTTCTGTAATGAAGGAGAA
AACTCACCGAGGCAGTTCCATAGGATGGCAAGATCCTGGTATCGGTCTGCGATTCCGACTCGTCCAACAT
CAATACAACCTATTAATTTCCCCTCGTCAAAAATAAGGTTATCAAGTGAGAAATCACCATGAGTGACGAC
TGAATCCGGTGAGAATGGCAAAAGTTTATGCATTTCTTTCCAGACTTGTTCAACAGGCCAGCCATTACGC
TCGTCATCAAAATCACTCGCATCAACCAAACCGTTATTCATTCGTGATTGCGCCTGAGCTAGACGAAATA
CGCGATCGCTGTTAAAAGGACAATTA
